Addgene plasmid #175837: pFX-H2B-Sirius
Purpose: Express Sirius with nucleus-targeting sequence in mammalian cells
Depositing lab: Yusuke Ohba. Depositing organization: Hokkaido University. Publication: Folding Latency of Fluorescent Proteins Affects the Mitochondrial Localization of Fusion Proteins. Kashiwagi S, Fujioka Y, Satoh AO, Yoshida A, Fujioka M, Nepal P, Tsuzuki A, Aoki O, Paudel S, Sasajima H, Ohba Y. Cell Struct Funct. 2019 Dec 26;44(2):183-194. doi: 10.1247/csf.19028. Epub 2019 Nov 15. PubMed 31735740.
Backbone
  Vector backbone: pFX
  Backbone size w/o insert (bp): 4000
  Total vector size (bp): 5130
  Vector type: Mammalian Expression
  Selectable markers: Neomycin (select with G418)
Growth in bacteria
  Bacterial resistance: Kanamycin, 50 μg/mL
  Growth temperature: 37°C
  Growth strain: DH5alpha
  Copy number: High Copy
Gene/Insert
  Gene/Insert name: Sirius with nucleus-targeting sequence
  Insert size (bp): 1130
  Promoter: CMV
  Tag / fusion protein: H2B (human histone 2B) (N terminal on insert)
  Cloning method: Restriction Enzyme; 5′ cloning site XhoI (not destroyed); 3′ cloning site BglII (not destroyed)
  Sequencing primers: 5′ none; 3′ none
Terms and licenses: Academic/Nonprofit Terms; Industry Terms: Not Available to Industry
How to cite: pFX-H2B-Sirius was a gift from Yusuke Ohba (Addgene plasmid # 175837 ; http://n2t.net/addgene:175837 ; RRID:Addgene_175837)
