[The description below was written by a language model from this plasmid's Addgene catalogue record and pLannotate feature annotations shown in this document.]
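Description:
pFX-H2B-Sirius is a mammalian expression plasmid built on the pFX backbone that produces the ultraviolet-excitable fluorescent protein Sirius fused to human histone H2B, so that the fluorescence is targeted to the nucleus and chromatin. The catalogue lists a total size of about 5.1 kb, and the sequenced record is 5,209 nt. In bacteria the plasmid replicates from a high-copy ColE1/pUC-type origin and is selected with kanamycin. An f1 phage origin is also present, which in principle allows single-stranded DNA production.

The expression cassette is driven by the human cytomegalovirus immediate early enhancer and promoter. This is followed by the H2B coding sequence (HIST1H2BJ) placed N-terminal to Sirius, an Aequorea victoria-derived protein noted for very low acid sensitivity. The insert sits between retained XhoI and BglII sites. The transcript is terminated by an SV40 polyadenylation signal; the short SV40 large T antigen fragment annotated just upstream of it probably reflects SV40-derived flanking sequence rather than a functional element.

A dual-purpose marker cassette places the Tn5 aminoglycoside phosphotransferase gene (NeoR/KanR) behind both a bacterial bla promoter and the SV40 enhancer/early promoter, with an HSV TK polyadenylation signal. It therefore gives kanamycin resistance in E. coli and G418 resistance in transfected mammalian cells, allowing stable lines to be selected. The small ble and bGH poly(A) fragments appear to be partial annotation matches only.

According to the record, the plasmid is used to express nucleus-localised Sirius in mammalian cells. It was deposited with a study of how fluorescent protein folding latency affects the localisation of fusion proteins.
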