Features (pLannotate 1.2.2; 14 found; start..end, strand, type, name):
     61..364     +  enhancer       CMV enhancer: human cytomegalovirus immediate early enhancer
    365..568     +  promoter       CMV promoter: human cytomegalovirus (CMV) immediate early promoter
    624..1001    +  CDS            H2B: human histone H2B; HIST1H2BJ
   1038..1754    +  CDS            Sirius: Sirius is a basic (constitutively fluorescent) uv fluorescent protein published in 2009, derived from Aequorea victoria. It has very low acid sensitivity.
   1890..1974    +  CDS            large T antigen (fragment): large T antigen from SV40 (simian virus 40)
   1997..2118    +  polyA_signal   SV40 poly(A) signal: SV40 polyadenylation signal
   2152..2580    -  rep_origin     f1 ori (sequence partly withheld): f1 bacteriophage origin of replication; arrow indicates direction of (+) strand synthesis
   2607..2711    +  promoter       AmpR promoter: bla
   2713..3070    +  promoter       SV40 promoter: SV40 enhancer and early promoter
   3105..3899    +  CDS            NeoR/KanR: aminoglycoside phosphotransferase from Tn5; aph(3')-II (or nptII); confers resistance to neomycin, kanamycin, and G418 (Geneticin®)
   3920..4072    +  CDS            ble (fragment): BLE_KLEPN - Experimental evidence at protein level: Swiss-Prot protein existence level 1. Binding protein with a strong affinity to the bleomycin family of antibiotics. Binds to CL990; an antimitotic-antibiotic compound. From Klebsiella pneumoniae.
   4131..4178    +  polyA_signal   HSV TK poly(A) signal: herpes simplex virus thymidine kinase polyadenylation signal (Cole and Stacy, 1985)
   4269..4285    -  polyA_signal   bGH poly(A) signal (fragment): bovine growth hormone polyadenylation signal
   4507..5095    +  rep_origin     ori: high-copy-number ColE1/pMB1/pBR322/pUC origin of replication
>Addgene plasmid #175837 | pFX-H2B-Sirius | addgene full sequence | sequence record 354835 | Addgene NGS Result
TAGTTATTAATAGTAATCAATTACGGGGTCATTAGTTCATAGCCCATATATGGAGTTCCGCGTTACATAA
CTTACGGTAAATGGCCCGCCTGGCTGACCGCCCAACGACCCCCGCCCATTGACGTCAATAATGACGTATG
TTCCCATAGTAACGCCAATAGGGACTTTCCATTGACGTCAATGGGTGGAGTATTTACGGTAAACTGCCCA
CTTGGCAGTACATCAAGTGTATCATATGCCAAGTACGCCCCCTATTGACGTCAATGACGGTAAATGGCCC
GCCTGGCATTATGCCCAGTACATGACCTTATGGGACTTTCCTACTTGGCAGTACATCTACGTATTAGTCA
TCGCTATTACCATGGTGATGCGGTTTTGGCAGTACATCAATGGGCGTGGATAGCGGTTTGACTCACGGGG
ATTTCCAAGTCTCCACCCCATTGACGTCAATGGGAGTTTGTTTTGGCACCAAAATCAACGGGACTTTCCA
AAATGTCGTAACAACTCCGCCCCATTGACGCAAATGGGCGGTAGGCGTGTACGGTGGGAGGTCTATATAA
GCAGAGCTGGTTTAGTGAACCGTCAGATCCGCTAGCGCTACCGGTTCTAGAAGTACTCTCGAGATGCCAG
AGCCAGCGAAGTCTGCTCCCGCCCCGAAAAAGGGCTCCAAGAAGGCGGTGACTAAGGCGCAGAAGAAAGG
CGGCAAGAAGCGCAAGCGCAGCCGCAAGGAGAGCTATTCCATCTATGTGTACAAGGTTCTGAAGCAGGTC
CACCCTGACACCGGCATTTCGTCCAAGGCCATGGGCATCATGAATTCGTTTGTGAACGACATTTTCGAGC
GCATCGCAGGTGAGGCTTCCCGCCTGGCGCATTACAACAAGCGCTCGACCATCACCTCCAGGGAGATCCA
GACGGCCGTGCGCCTGCTGCTGCCTGGGGAGTTGGCCAAGCACGCCGTGTCCGAGGGTACTAAGGCCATC
ACCAAGTACACCAGCGCTAAGAGCGGCCGCGGAGGATCCGGAGGAGAATTCGGATCCATGGTGAGCAAGG
GCGAGGAGCTGTTCACCGGGGTGGTGCCCATCCTGGTCGAGCTGGACGGCGACGTAAACGGCCACAGGTT
CAGCGTGTCCGGCGAGGGCGAGGGCGATGCCACCTACGGCAAGCTGACCCTGAAGCTCATCTGCACCACC
GGCAAGCTGCCCGTGCCCTGGCCCACCCTCGTGACCACCCTGCAATTCGGCGTGCTGTGCTTCGCCCGCT
ACCCCGACCACATGAAGCAGCACGACTTCTTCAAGTCCGCCATGCCCGATGGCTACGTCCAGGAGCGTAC
CATCTTCTTCAAGGACGACGGCAACTACAAGACCCGCGCCGAGGTGAAGTTCGAGGGCGACACCCTGGTG
AACCGCATCGAGCTGAAGGGCTTCGACTTCAAGGAGGACGGCAACATCCTGGGGCACAAGCTGGAGTACA
ACGGGATAAGCTCAAACGTATATATCACCGCCGACAAGCAGAAGAACGGCATCAAGGCCCACTTCAAGAT
CCGCCACAACATCGAGGACGGCGGCGTGCAGCTCGCCGACCACTACCAGCAGAACACCCCCATCGGCGAC
GGCCCCGTGCTGCTGCCCGACAACCACTACCTGAGCGTCCAGTCCAAGCTGAGCAAAGACCCCAACGAGA
AGCGCGATCACATGGTCCTGCTGGAGTCCGTGACCGCCGCCGGGATCACTCTGAGCATGGACGAGCTGTA
CAAGGGAGGATCTGGAGGAAGATCTCTGACTGACTGAGATGCGCGGATGTCGAACGGCAGTTCGGCCGAA
TAGGCCGACAGCCGGCCGTCGGCCGACGACACGGCCAGGGCCGGCGGGGATCCACCGGATCTAGATAACT
GATCATAATCAGCCATACCACATTTGTAGAGGTTTTACTTGCTTTAAAAAACCTCCCACACCTCCCCCTG
AACCTGAAACATAAAATGAATGCAATTGTTGTTGTTAACTTGTTTATTGCAGCTTATAATGGTTACAAAT
AAAGCAATAGCATCACAAATTTCACAAATAAAGCATTTTTTTCACTGCATTCTAGTTGTGGTTTGTCCAA
ACTCATCAATGTATCTTAAGGCGTAAATTGTAAGCGTTAATATTTTGTTAAAATTCGCGTTAAATTTTTG
TTAAATCAGCTCATTTTTTAACCAATAGGCCGAAATCGGCAAAATCCCTTATAAATCAAAAGAATAGACC
GAGATAGGGT
[37 nt withheld, positions 2251-2287]
AAAGAACGTGGACTCCAACGTCAAAGG
[49 nt withheld, positions 2315-2363]
T
[91 nt withheld, positions 2365-2455]
G
[124 nt withheld, positions 2457-2580]
CAGGTGGCACTTTTCGGGGAAATGTGCGCGGAACCCCTATTTGTTTATTTTTCTAAATACATTCAAATAT
GTATCCGCTCATGAGACAATAACCCTGATAAATGCTTCAATAATATTGAAAAAGGAAGAGTCCTGAGGCG
GAAAGAACCAGCTGTGGAATGTGTGTCAGTTAGGGTGTGGAAAGTCCCCAGGCTCCCCAGCAGGCAGAAG
TATGCAAAGCATGCATCTCAATTAGTCAGCAACCAGGTGTGGAAAGTCCCCAGGCTCCCCAGCAGGCAGA
AGTATGCAAAGCATGCATCTCAATTAGTCAGCAACCATAGTCCCGCCCCTAACTCCGCCCATCCCGCCCC
TAACTCCGCCCAGTTCCGCCCATTCTCCGCCCCATGGCTGACTAATTTTTTTTATTTATGCAGAGGCCGA
GGCCGCCTCGGCCTCTGAGCTATTCCAGAAGTAGTGAGGAGGCTTTTTTGGAGGCCTAGGCTTTTGCAAA
GATCGATCAAGAGACAGGATGAGGATCGTTTCGCATGATTGAACAAGATGGATTGCACGCAGGTTCTCCG
GCCGCTTGGGTGGAGAGGCTATTCGGCTATGACTGGGCACAACAGACAATCGGCTGCTCTGATGCCGCCG
TGTTCCGGCTGTCAGCGCAGGGGCGCCCGGTTCTTTTTGTCAAGACCGACCTGTCCGGTGCCCTGAATGA
ACTGCAAGACGAGGCAGCGCGGCTATCGTGGCTGGCCACGACGGGCGTTCCTTGCGCAGCTGTGCTCGAC
GTTGTCACTGAAGCGGGAAGGGACTGGCTGCTATTGGGCGAAGTGCCGGGGCAGGATCTCCTGTCATCTC
ACCTTGCTCCTGCCGAGAAAGTATCCATCATGGCTGATGCAATGCGGCGGCTGCATACGCTTGATCCGGC
TACCTGCCCATTCGACCACCAAGCGAAACATCGCATCGAGCGAGCACGTACTCGGATGGAAGCCGGTCTT
GTCGATCAGGATGATCTGGACGAAGAGCATCAGGGGCTCGCGCCAGCCGAACTGTTCGCCAGGCTCAAGG
CGAGCATGCCCGACGGCGAGGATCTCGTCGTGACCCATGGCGATGCCTGCTTGCCGAATATCATGGTGGA
AAATGGCCGCTTTTCTGGATTCATCGACTGTGGCCGGCTGGGTGTGGCGGACCGCTATCAGGACATAGCG
TTGGCTACCCGTGATATTGCTGAAGAGCTTGGCGGCGAATGGGCTGACCGCTTCCTCGTGCTTTACGGTA
TCGCCGCTCCCGATTCGCAGCGCATCGCCTTCTATCGCCTTCTTGACGAGTTCTTCTGAGCGGGACTCTG
GGGTTCGAAATGACCGACCAAGCGACGCCCAACCTGCCATCACGAGATTTCGATTCCACCGCCGCCTTCT
ATGAAAGGTTGGGCTTCGGAATCGTTTTCCGGGACGCCGGCTGGATGATCCTCCAGCGCGGGGATCTCAT
GCTGGAGTTCTTCGCCCACCCTAGGGGGAGGCTAACTGAAACACGGAAGGAGACAATACCGGAAGGAACC
CGCGCTATGACGGCAATAAAAAGACAGAATAAAACGCACGGTGTTGGGTCGTTTGTTCATAAACGCGGGG
TTCGGTCCCAGGGCTGGCACTCTGTCGATACCCCACCGAGACCCCATTGGGGCCAATACGCCCGCGTTTC
TTCCTTTTCCCCACCCCACCCCCCAAGTTCGGGTGAAGGCCCAGGGCTCGCAGCCAACGTCGGGGCGGCA
GGCCCTGCCATAGCCTCAGGTTACTCATATATACTTTAGATTGATTTAAAACTTCATTTTTAATTTAAAA
GGATCTAGGTGAAGATCCTTTTTGATAATCTCATGACCAAAATCCCTTAACGTGAGTTTTCGTTCCACTG
AGCGTCAGACCCCGTAGAAAAGATCAAAGGATCTTCTTGAGATCCTTTTTTTCTGCGCGTAATCTGCTGC
TTGCAAACAAAAAAACCACCGCTACCAGCGGTGGTTTGTTTGCCGGATCAAGAGCTACCAACTCTTTTTC
CGAAGGTAACTGGCTTCAGCAGAGCGCAGATACCAAATACTGTTCTTCTAGTGTAGCCGTAGTTAGGCCA
CCACTTCAAGAACTCTGTAGCACCGCCTACATACCTCGCTCTGCTAATCCTGTTACCAGTGGCTGCTGCC
AGTGGCGATAAGTCGTGTCTTACCGGGTTGGACTCAAGACGATAGTTACCGGATAAGGCGCAGCGGTCGG
GCTGAACGGGGGGTTCGTGCACACAGCCCAGCTTGGAGCGAACGACCTACACCGAACTGAGATACCTACA
GCGTGAGCTATGAGAAAGCGCCACGCTTCCCGAAGGGAGAAAGGCGGACAGGTATCCGGTAAGCGGCAGG
GTCGGAACAGGAGAGCGCACGAGGGAGCTTCCAGGGGGAAACGCCTGGTATCTTTATAGTCCTGTCGGGT
TTCGCCACCTCTGACTTGAGCGTCGATTTTTGTGATGCTCGTCAGGGGGGCGGAGCCTATGGAAAAACGC
CAGCAACGCGGCCTTTTTACGGTTCCTGGCCTTTTGCTGGCCTTTTGCTCACATGTTCTTTCCTGCGTTA
TCCCCTGATTCTGTGGATAACCGTATTACCGCCATGCAT
